>Addgene plasmid #23923 | pDONR223-FLT4 | addgene full sequence | sequence record 232063 | Addgene NGS Result
AGCGGAAGAGCGCCCAATACGCAAACCGCCTCTCCCCGCGCGTTGGCCGATTCATTAATGCAGCTGGCAC
GACAGGTTTCCCGACTGGAAAGCGGGCAGTGAGCGCAACGCAATTAATACGCGTACCGCTAGCCAGGAAG
AGTTTGTAGAAACGCAAAAAGGCCATCCGTCAGGATGGCCTTCTGCTTAGTTTGATGCCTGGCAGTTTAT
GGCGGGCGTCCTGCCCGCCACCCTCCGGGCCGTTGCTTCACAACGTTCAAATCCGCTCCCGGCGGATTTG
TCCTACTCAGGAGAGCGTTCACCGACAAACAACAGATAAAACGAAAGGCCCAGTCTTCCGACTGAGCCTT
TCGTTTTATTTGATGCCTGGCAGTTCCCTACTCTCGCGTTAACGCTAGCATGGATGTTTTCCCAGTCACG
ACGTTGTAAAACGACGGCCAGTCTTAAGCTCGGGCCCCAAATAATGATTTTATTTTGACTGATAGTGACC
TGTTCGTTGCAACAAATTGATGAGCAATGCTTTTTTATAATGCCAACTTTGTACAAAAAAGTTGGCACCA
TGCAGCGGGGCGCCGCGCTGTGCCTGCGACTGTGGCTCTGCCTGGGACTCCTGGACGGCCTGGTGAGTGG
CTACTCCATGACCCCCCCGACCTTGAACATCACGGAGGAGTCACACGTCATCGACACCGGTGACAGCCTG
TCCATCTCCTGCAGGGGACAGCACCCCCTCGAGTGGGCTTGGCCAGGAGCTCAGGAGGCGCCAGCCACCG
GAGACAAGGACAGCGAGGACACGGGGGTGGTGCGAGACTGCGAGGGCACAGACGCCAGGCCCTACTGCAA
GGTGTTGCTGCTGCACGAGGTACATGCCAACGACACAGGCAGCTACGTCTGCTACTACAAGTACATCAAG
GCACGCATCGAGGGCACCACGGCCGCCAGCTCCTACGTGTTCGTGAGAGACTTTGAGCAGCCATTCATCA
ACAAGCCTGACACGCTCTTGGTCAACAGGAAGGACGCCATGTGGGTGCCCTGTCTGGTGTCCATCCCCGG
CCTCAATGTCACGCTGCGCTCGCAAAGCTCGGTGCTGTGGCCAGACGGGCAGGAGGTGGTGTGGGATGAC
CGGCGGGGCATGCTCGTGTCCACGCCACTGCTGCACGATGCCCTGTACCTGCAGTGCGAGACCACCTGGG
GAGACCAGGACTTCCTTTCCAACCCCTTCCTGGTGCACATCACAGGCAACGAGCTCTATGACATCCAGCT
GTTGCCCAGGAAGTCGCTGGAGCTGCTGGTAGGGGAGAAGCTGGTCCTGAACTGCACCGTGTGGGCTGAG
TTTAACTCAGGTGTCACCTTTGACTGGGACTACCCAGGGAAGCAGGCAGAGCGGGGTAAGTGGGTGCCCG
AGCGACGCTCCCAGCAGACCCACACAGAACTCTCCAGCATCCTGACCATCCACAACGTCAGCCAGCACGA
CCTGGGCTCGTATGTGTGCAAGGCCAACAACGGCATCCAGCGATTTCGGGAGAGCACCGAGGTCATTGTG
CATGAAAATCCCTTCATCAGCGTCGAGTGGCTCAAAGGACCCATCCTGGAGGCCACGGCAGGAGACGAGC
TGGTGAAGCTGCCCGTGAAGCTGGCAGCGTACCCCCCGCCCGAGTTCCAGTGGTACAAGGATGGAAAGGC
ACTGTCCGGGCGCCACAGTCCACATGCCCTGGTGCTCAAGGAGGTGACAGAGGCCAGCACAGGCACCTAC
ACCCTCGCCCTGTGGAACTCCGCTGCTGGCCTGAGGCGCAACATCAGCCTGGAGCTGGTGGTGAATGTGC
CCCCCCAGATACATGAGAAGGAGGCCTCCTCCCCCAGCATCTACTCGCGTCACAGCCGCCAGGCCCTCAC
CTGCACGGCCTACGGGGTGCCCCTGCCTCTCAGCATCCAGTGGCACTGGCGGCCCTGGACACCCTGCAAG
ATGTTTGCCCAGCGTAGTCTCCGGCGGCGGCAGCAGCAAGACCTCATGCCACAGTGCCGTGACTGGAGGG
CGGTGACCACGCAGGATGCCGTGAACCCCATCGAGAGCCTGGACACCTGGACCGAGTTTGTGGAGGGAAA
GAATAAGACTGTGAGCAAGCTGGTGATCCAGAATGCCAACGTGTCTGCCATGTACAAGTGTGTGGTCTCC
AACAAGGTGGGCCAGGATGAGCGGCTCATCTACTTCTATGTGACCACCATCCCCGACGGCTTCACCATCG
AATCCAAGCCATCCGAGGAGCTACTAGAGGGCCAGCCGGTGCTCCTGAGCTGCCAAGCCGACAGCTACAA
GTACGAGCATCTGCGCTGGTACCGCCTCAACCTGTCCACGCTGCACGATGCGCACGGGAACCCGCTTCTG
CTCGACTGCAAGAACGTGCATCTGTTCGCCACCCCTCTGGCCGCCAGCCTGGAGGAGGTGGCACCTGGGG
CGCGCCACGCCACGCTCAGCCTGAGTATCCCCCGCGTCGCGCCCGAGCACGAGGGCCACTATGTGTGCGA
AGTGCAAGACCGGCGCAGCCATGACAAGCACTGCCACAAGAAGTACCTGTCGGTGCAGGCCCTGGAAGCC
CCTCGGCTCACGCAGAACTTGACCGACCTCCTGGTGAACGTGAGCGACTCGCTGGAGATGCAGTGCTTGG
TGGCCGGAGCGCACGCGCCCAGCATCGTGTGGTACAAAGACGAGAGGCTGCTGGAGGAAAAGTCTGGAGT
CGACTTGGCGGACTCCAACCAGAAGCTGAGCATCCAGCGCGTGCGCGAGGAGGATGCGGGACGCTATCTG
TGCAGCGTGTGCAACGCCAAGGGCTGCGTCAACTCCTCCGCCAGCGTGGCCGTGGAAGGCTCCGAGGATA
AGGGCAGCATGGAGATCGTGATCCTTGTCGGTACCGGCGTCATCGCTGTCTTCTTCTGGGTCCTCCTCCT
CCTCATCTTCTGTAACATGAGGAGGCCGGCCCACGCAGACATCAAGACGGGCTACCTGTCCATCATCATG
GACCCCGGGGAGGTGCCTCTGGAGGAGCAATGCGAATACCTGTCCTACGATGCCAGCCAGTGGGAATTCC
CCCGAGAGCGGCTGCACCTGGGGAGAGTGCTCGGCTACGGCGCCTTCGGGAAGGTGGTGGAAGCCTCCGC
TTTCGGCATCCACAAGGGCAGCAGCTGTGACACCGTGGCCGTGAAAATGCTGAAAGAGGGCGCCACGGCC
AGCGAGCACCGCGCGCTGATGTCGGAGCTCAAGATCCTCATTCACATCGGCAACCACCTCAACGTGGTCA
ACCTCCTCGGGGCGTGCACCAAGCCGCAGGGCCCCCTCATGGTGATCGTGGAGTTCTGCAAGTACGGCAA
CCTCTCCAACTTCCTGCGCGCCAAGCGGGACGCCTTCAGCCCCTGCGCGGAGAAGTCTCCCGAGCAGCGC
GGACGCTTCCGCGCCATGGTGGAGCTCGCCAGGCTGGATCGGAGGCGGCCGGGGAGCAGCGACAGGGTCC
TCTTCGCGCGGTTCTCGAAGACCGAGGGCGGAGCGAGGCGGGCTTCTCCAGACCAAGAAGCTGAGGACCT
GTGGCTGAGCCCGCTGACCATGGAAGATCTTGTCTGCTACAGCTTCCAGGTGGCCAGAGGGATGGAGTTC
CTGGCTTCCCGAAAGTGCATCCACAGAGACCTGGCTGCTCGGAACATTCTGCTGTCGGAAAGCGACGTGG
TGAAGATCTGTGACTTTGGCCTTGCCCGGGACATCTACAAAGACCCCGACTACGTCCGCAAGGGCAGTGC
CCGGCTGCCCCTGAAGTGGATGGCCCCTGAAAGCATCTTCGACAAGGTGTACACCACGCAGAGTGACGTG
TGGTCCTTTGGGGTGCTTCTCTGGGAGATCTTCTCTCTGGGGGCCTCCCCGTACCCTGGGGTGCAGATCA
ATGAGGAGTTCTGCCAGCGGCTGAGAGACGGCACAAGGATGAGGGCCCCGGAGCTGGCCACTCCCGCCAT
ACGCCGCATCATGCTGAACTGCTGGTCCGGAGACCCCAAGGCGAGACCTGCATTCTCGGAGCTGGTGGAG
ATCCTGGGGGACCTGCTCCAGGGCAGGGGCCTGCAAGAGGAAGAGGAGGTCTGCATGGCCCCGCGCAGCT
CTCAGAGCTCAGAAGAGGGCAGCTTCTCGCAGGTGTCCACCATGGCCCTACACATCGCCCAGGCTGACGC
TGAGGACAGCCCGCCAAGCCTGCAGCGCCACAGCCTGGCCGCCAGGTATTACAACTGGGTGTCCTTTCCC
GGGTGCCTGGCCAGAGGGGCTGAGACCCGTGGTTCCTCCAGGATGAAGACATTTGAGGAATTCCCCATGA
CCCCAACGACCTACAAAGGCTCTGTGGACAACCAGACAGACAGTGGGATGGTGCTGGCCTCGGAGGAGTT
TGAGCAGATAGAGAGCAGGCATAGACAAGAAAGCGGCTTCAGGCCAACTTTCTTGTACAAAGTTGGCATT
ATAAGAAAGCATTGCTTATCAATTTGTTGCAACGAACAGGTCACTATCAGTCAAAATAAAATCATTATTT
GCCATCCAGCTGATATCCCCTATAGTGAGTCGTATTACATGGTCATAGCTGTTTCCTGGCAGCTCTGGCC
CGTGTCTCAAAATCTCTGATGTTACATTGCACAAGATAAAAATATATCATCATGCCTCCTCTAGACCAGC
CAGGACAGAAATGCCTCGACTTCGCTGCTACCCAAGGTTGCCGGGTGACGCACACCGTGGAAACGGATGA
AGGCACGAACCCAGTGGACATAAGCCTGTTCGGTTCGTAAGCTGTAATGCAAGTAGCGTATGCGCTCACG
CAACTGGTCCAGAACCTTGACCGAACGCAGCGGTGGTAACGGCGCAGTGGCGGTTTTCATGGCTTGTTAT
GACTGTTTTTTTGGGGTACAGTCTATGCCTCGGGCATCCAAGCAGCAAGCGCGTTACGCCGTGGGTCGAT
GTTTGATGTTATGGAGCAGCAACGATGTTACGCAGCAGGGCAGTCGCCCTAAAACAAAGTTAAACATTAT
GAGGGAAGCGGTGATCGCCGAAGTATCGACTCAACTATCAGAGGTAGTTGGCGTCATCGAGCGCCATCTC
GAACCGACGTTGCTGGCCGTACATTTGTACGGCTCCGCAGTGGATGGCGGCCTGAAGCCACACAGTGATA
TTGATTTGCTGGTTACGGTGACCGTAAGGCTTGATGAAACAACGCGGCGAGCTTTGATCAACGACCTTTT
GGAAACTTCGGCTTCCCCTGGAGAGAGCGAGATTCTCCGCGCTGTAGAAGTCACCATTGTTGTGCACGAC
GACATCATTCCGTGGCGTTATCCAGCTAAGCGCGAACTGCAATTTGGAGAATGGCAGCGCAATGACATTC
TTGCAGGTATCTTCGAGCCAGCCACGATCGACATTGATCTGGCTATCTTGCTGACAAAAGCAAGAGAACA
TAGCGTTGCCTTGGTAGGTCCAGCGGCGGAGGAACTCTTTGATCCGGTTCCTGAACAGGATCTATTTGAG
GCGCTAAATGAAACCTTAACGCTATGGAACTCGCCGCCCGACTGGGCTGGCGATGAGCGAAATGTAGTGC
TTACGTTGTCCCGCATTTGGTACAGCGCAGTAACCGGCAAAATCGCGCCGAAGGATGTCGCTGCCGACTG
GGCAATGGAGCGCCTGCCGGCCCAGTATCAGCCCGTCATACTTGAAGCTAGACAGGCTTATCTTGGACAA
GAAGAAGATCGCTTGGCCTCGCGCGCAGATCAGTTGGAAGAATTTGTCCACTACGTGAAAGGCGAGATCA
CCAAGGTAGTCGGCAAATAACCCTCGAGCCACCCATGACCAAAATCCCTTAACGTGAGTTACGCGTCGTT
CCACTGAGCGTCAGACCCCGTAGAAAAGATCAAAGGATCTTCTTGAGATCCTTTTTTTCTGCGCGTAATC
TGCTGCTTGCAAACAAAAAAACCACCGCTACCAGCGGTGGTTTGTTTGCCGGATCAAGAGCTACCAACTC
TTTTTCCGAAGGTAACTGGCTTCAGCAGAGCGCAGATACCAAATACTGTTCTTCTAGTGTAGCCGTAGTT
AGGCCACCACTTCAAGAACTCTGTAGCACCGCCTACATACCTCGCTCTGCTAATCCTGTTACCAGTGGCT
GCTGCCAGTGGCGATAAGTCGTGTCTTACCGGGTTGGACTCAAGACGATAGTTACCGGATAAGGCGCAGC
GGTCGGGCTGAACGGGGGGTTCGTGCACACAGCCCAGCTTGGAGCGAACGACCTACACCGAACTGAGATA
CCTACAGCGTGAGCTATGAGAAAGCGCCACGCTTCCCGAAGGGAGAAAGGCGGACAGGTATCCGGTAAGC
GGCAGGGTCGGAACAGGAGAGCGCACGAGGGAGCTTCCAGGGGGAAACGCCTGGTATCTTTATAGTCCTG
TCGGGTTTCGCCACCTCTGACTTGAGCGTCGATTTTTGTGATGCTCGTCAGGGGGGCGGAGCCTATGGAA
AAACGCCAGCAACGCGGCCTTTTTACGGTTCCTGGCCTTTTGCTGGCCTTTTGCTCACATGTTCTTTCCT
GCGTTATCCCCTGATTCTGTGGATAACCGTATTACCGCCTTTGAGTGAGCTGATACCGCTCGCCGCAGCC
GAACGACCGAGCGCAGCGAGTCAGTGAGCGAGGA
Features (pLannotate 1.2.2; 12 found; start..end, strand, type, name):
     10..102     +  CDS            lacI (fragment): lac repressor; lacI; The lac repressor binds to the lac operator to inhibit transcription in E. coli. This inhibition can be relieved by adding lactose or isopropyl-β-D-thiogalactopyranoside (IPTG).
    157..184     -  terminator     rrnB T2 terminator: transcription terminator T2 from the E. coli rrnB gene
    316..359     +  terminator     rrnB T1 terminator: Escherichia coli rrnB; transcription terminator T1 from the E. coli rrnB gene
    406..442     -  CDS            lacZα (fragment): LacZα fragment of β-galactosidase; lacZ fragment
    459..554     +  protein_bind   attL3: mutant version of attL; recombination site for the Gateway® LR reaction LR Clonase™
    560..4450    +  CDS            FLT4: VGFR3_HUMAN - Also known as VEGFR3. Experimental evidence at protein level: Swiss-Prot protein existence level 1. Tyrosine-protein kinase that acts as a cell-surface receptor for VEGFC and VEGFD, and plays an essential role in adult lymphangiogenesis and in the development of the vascular network and the cardiovascular system during embryonic development. Promotes proliferation, survival and migration of endothelial cells, and regulates angiogenic sprouting. Signaling by activated FLT4 leads to enhanced production of VEGFC, and to a lesser degree VEGFA, thereby creating a positive feedback loo
   4455..4550    -  protein_bind   attL3: mutant version of attL; recombination site for the Gateway® LR reaction LR Clonase™
   4569..4587    -  promoter       T7 promoter: promoter for bacteriophage T7 RNA polymerase
   4777..4800    +  promoter       Pc promoter (fragment): intI1 (promoter lies within the coding sequence); class 1 integron promoter
   4976..5032    +  CDS            GmR (fragment): gentamycin acetyltransferase; aacC1; confers resistance to gentamycin
   5039..5830    +  CDS            SmR: aminoglycoside adenylyltransferase (Murphy, 1985); aadA; confers resistance to spectinomycin and streptomycin
   5923..6511    +  rep_origin     ori: high-copy-number ColE1/pMB1/pBR322/pUC origin of replication
