[The description below was written by a language model from this plasmid's Addgene catalogue record and pLannotate feature annotations shown in this document.]
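Description:
pDONR223-FLT4 is a Gateway entry clone built in the Invitrogen pDONR223 donor backbone, carrying the human FLT4 open reading frame (fms-related tyrosine kinase 4, also known as VEGFR3). It is a bacterial shuttle plasmid rather than an expression vector. It replicates in E. coli from a high-copy ColE1/pUC-type origin and is selected with spectinomycin through the aadA (SmR) aminoglycoside adenylyltransferase gene, which in the sequenced record sits downstream of a class 1 integron Pc promoter fragment and a short remnant of a gentamicin resistance gene. The full sequence record is 6,684 nt. This is smaller than the sum of the listed backbone and insert sizes, as expected when the donor vector's original cassette is replaced by the ORF during Gateway cloning.

The FLT4 coding sequence (about 3.9 kb) encodes the receptor tyrosine kinase for VEGFC and VEGFD, which is involved in lymphangiogenesis and vascular development. It is flanked on both sides by attL recombination sites; the automated annotation labels both as attL3-type variants, in opposite orientations. These sites allow LR Clonase-mediated transfer of the ORF into a destination vector. Upstream rrnB T1 and T2 terminators insulate the insert from read-through transcription. A T7 promoter lies beyond the 3′ att site and points back toward the insert, and small lacI and lacZα fragments are backbone remnants. No eukaryotic promoter is present. The depositor notes that the ORF lacks a stop codon, so that a C-terminal epitope tag and stop codon can be supplied by the destination vector, and the plasmid is not meant for direct transfection. It belongs to a kinase ORF collection intended for transfer into compatible lentiviral expression vectors for studies in mammalian cells.
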