Addgene plasmid #23923: pDONR223-FLT4
Depositing lab: William Hahn & David Root. Depositing organization: Dana-Farber Cancer Institute. Publication: COT drives resistance to RAF inhibition through MAP kinase pathway reactivation. Johannessen CM, Boehm JS, Kim SY, Thomas SR, Wardwell L, Johnson LA, Emery CM, Stransky N, Cogdill AP, Barretina J, Caponigro G, Hieronymus H, Murray RR, Salehi-Ashtiani K, Hill DE, Vidal M, Zhao JJ, Yang X, Alkan O, Kim S, Harris JL, Wilson CJ, Myer VE, Finan PM, Root DE, Roberts TM, Golub T, Flaherty KT, Dummer R, Weber BL, Sellers WR, Schlegel R, Wargo JA, Hahn WC, Garraway LA. Nature. 2010 Dec 16;468(7326):968-72. doi: 10.1038/nature09627 PubMed 21107320.
Backbone
  Vector backbone: pDONR223
  Backbone manufacturer: Invitrogen
  Backbone size w/o insert (bp): 5005
  Vector type: Gateway Donor vector
Growth in bacteria
  Bacterial resistance: Spectinomycin, 50 μg/mL
  Growth temperature: 37°C
  Growth strain: DH5alpha
  Copy number: High Copy
Gene/Insert
  Gene/Insert name: FLT4 (alt name: fms-related tyrosine kinase 4)
  Species: H. sapiens (human)
  Insert size (bp): 3897
  Entrez Gene: FLT4 (a.k.a. CHTD7, FLT-4, FLT41, LMPH1A, LMPHM1, PCL, VEGFR-3, VEGFR3)
  Cloning method: Gateway Cloning
  Sequencing primers: 5′ M13pUC-fwd; 3′ M13rev
Terms and licenses: Academic/Nonprofit Terms; Industry Terms: Not Available to Industry
Depositor comments: The ORF has no Stop codon. This design enables easy recombination into a destination vector to add an epitope tag of choice and Stop codon to the ORF. Do NOT use this plasmid directly for transfections. A set of 4 custom lentiviral vectors is available ( pLX301 (http://www.addgene.org/25895/) , pLX302 (http://www.addgene.org/25896/) , pLX303 (http://www.addgene.org/25897/) , pLX304 (http://www.addgene.org/25890/) ) to be used to express these ORFs in mammalian cells. These plasmids are not included in the kit and must be ordered separately.
How to cite: pDONR223-FLT4 was a gift from William Hahn & David Root (Addgene plasmid # 23923 ; http://n2t.net/addgene:23923 ; RRID:Addgene_23923)
