>Addgene plasmid #23923 | pDONR223-FLT4 | addgene partial sequence | sequence record 29760 | 23923 with M13pUC-fwd
TCGGGCCCAATAATGATTTTATTTTGACTGATAGTGACCTGTTCGTTGCAACAAATTGATGAGCAATGCT
TTTTTATAATGCCAACTTTGTACAAAAAAGTTGGCACCATGCAGCGGGGCGCCGCGCTGTGCCTGCGACT
GTGGCTCTGCCTGGGACTCCTGGACGGCCTGGTGAGTGGCTACTCCATGACCCCCCCGACCTTGAACATC
ACGGAGGAGTCACACGTCATCGACACCGGTGACAGCCTGTCCATCTCCTGCAGGGGACAGCACCCCCTCG
AGTGGGCTTGGCCAGGAGCTCAGGAGGCGCCAGCCACCGGAGACAAGGACAGCGAGGACACGGGGGTGGT
GCGAGACTGCGAGGGCACAGACGCCAGGCCCTACTGCAAGGTGTTGCTGCTGCACGAGGTACATGCCAAC
GACACAGGCAGCTACGTCTGCTACTACAAGTACATCAAGGCACGCATCGAGGGCACCACGGCCGCCAGCT
CCTACGTGTTCGTGAGAGACTTTGAGCAGCCATTCATCAAC
