>Addgene plasmid #23923 | pDONR223-FLT4 | addgene partial sequence | sequence record 51208 | M13rev
CAGCTGGATGGCAAATAATGATTTTATTTTGACTGATAGTGACCTGTTCGTTGCAACAAATTGATAAGCA
ATGCTTTCTTATAATGCCAACTTTGTACAAGAAAGTTGGCCTGAAGCCGCTTTCTTGTCTATGCCTGCTC
TCTATCTGCTCAAACTCCTCCGAGGCCAGCACCATCCCACTGTCTGTCTGGTTGTCCACAGAGCCTTTGT
AGGTCGTTGGGGTCATGGGGAATTCCTCAAATGTCTTCATCCTGGAGGAACCACGGGTCTCAGCCCCTCT
GGCCAGGCACCCGGGAAAGGACACCCAGTTGTAATACCTGGCGGCCAGGCTGTGGCGCTGCAGGCTTGGC
GGGCTGTCCTCAGCGTCAGCCTGGGCGATGTGTAGGGCCATGGTGGACACCTGCGAGAAGCTGCCCTCTT
CTGAGCTCTGAGAGCTGCGCGGGGCCATGCAGACCTCCTCTTCCTCTTGCAGGCCCCTGCCCTGGAGCAG
GTCCCCCAGGATCTCCACCAGCTCCGAGAATGCAGGTCTCGCCTTGGGGTCTCCGGACCAGCAGTTCAGC
ATGATGCGGCGTATGGCGGGAGTGGCCAGCTCCGGGGCCCTCATCCTTGTGCCGTCTCTCAGCCGCTGGC
AGAACTCCTCATTGATCTGCACCCCAGGGTACGGGGAGGCCCCCAGAGAGAAGATCTCCCAGAGAAGCAC
CCCAAAGGACCACACGTCACTCTGCGTGGTGTACACCTTG
